>Addgene plasmid #230663 | AiP1504 - pAAV-AiE2187m-minBG-SYFP2-WPRE3-BGHpA | addgene full sequence | sequence record 466266 | Addgene NGS Result
TAATTTAAAAGGATCTAGGTGAAGATCCTTTTTGATAATCTCATGACCAAAATCCCTTAACGTGAGTTTT
CGTTCCACTGAGCGTCAGACCCCGTAGAAAAGATCAAAGGATCTTCTTGAGATCCTTTTTTTCTGCGCGT
AATCTGCTGCTTGCAAACAAAAAAACCACCGCTACCAGCGGTGGTTTGTTTGCCGGATCAAGAGCTACCA
ACTCTTTTTCCGAAGGTAACTGGCTTCAGCAGAGCGCAGATACCAAATACTGTTCTTCTAGTGTAGCCGT
AGTTAGGCCACCACTTCAAGAACTCTGTAGCACCGCCTACATACCTCGCTCTGCTAATCCTGTTACCAGT
GGCTGCTGCCAGTGGCGATAAGTCGTGTCTTACCGGGTTGGACTCAAGACGATAGTTACCGGATAAGGCG
CAGCGGTCGGGCTGAACGGGGGGTTCGTGCACACAGCCCAGCTTGGAGCGAACGACCTACACCGAACTGA
GATACCTACAGCGTGAGCTATGAGAAAGCGCCACGCTTCCCGAAGGGAGAAAGGCGGACAGGTATCCGGT
AAGCGGCAGGGTCGGAACAGGAGAGCGCACGAGGGAGCTTCCAGGGGGAAACGCCTGGTATCTTTATAGT
CCTGTCGGGTTTCGCCACCTCTGACTTGAGCGTCGATTTTTGTGATGCTCGTCAGGGGGGCGGAGCCTAT
GGAAAAACGCCAGCAACGCGGCCTTTTTACGGTTCCTGGCCTTTTGCTGGCCTTTTGCTCACATGTCCTG
CAGGCAGCTGCGCGCTCGCTCGCTCACTGAGGCCGCCCGGGCGTCGGGCGACCTTTGGTCGCCCGGCCTC
AGTGAGCGAGCGAGCGCGCAGAGAGGGAGTGGCCAACTCCATCACTAGGGGTTCCTGCGGCCGCACGCGT
TGTAAGAGTAATAATCGCCGGCGCATCTTCTCTGTGGCCTGCAACAGTGTTTCACAGCTGTGGTAACAGC
ATTTTGGCACTTGCAACTCACTGAATCAAGATCCATCCAAAACTCTTCAGAGACAGTGGAGAGTGACAAT
GTAGGAGGGTTTCGCCCACATTTGATTTTAAACTTCTCTAGCTCACACTCAGATAATCTGGGTTTTAGAA
TCGTTTTATTAATGCTTTCAGGAAGAATTTAGTCAGACCATGGCAGTGTACTCTGAAATCATTTAGTCAA
CCTGTCAGACCAGACATATCATGGTTGGTTAAATTCTGTAGGATTTGCATAAAATGAAAACACAATAAAA
ATGAAACATGCTGTTGTGGATTAACTGGCTGCCGTCATGAGGATAGCTGCCTCAAAGAAGAAGGAAACAG
ATATGGAGATGCCCTAGGCGCCGGCGGAGCTCGGGCTGGGCATAAAAGTCAGGGCAGAGCCATCTATTGC
TTACATTTGCTTCTGGGATCCAGATCTTTCGAAGCTAGCGCTACCGGTCGCCACCATGGTGAGCAAGGGC
GAGGAGCTGTTCACCGGGGTGGTGCCCATCCTGGTCGAGCTGGACGGCGACGTAAACGGCCACAAGTTCA
GCGTGTCCGGCGAGGGCGAGGGCGATGCCACCTACGGCAAGCTGACCCTGAAGCTGATCTGCACCACCGG
CAAGCTGCCCGTGCCCTGGCCCACCCTCGTGACCACCCTGGGCTACGGCGTGCAGTGCTTCGCCCGCTAC
CCCGACCACATGAAGCAGCACGACTTCTTCAAGTCCGCCATGCCCGAAGGCTACGTCCAGGAGCGCACCA
TCTTCTTCAAGGACGACGGCAACTACAAGACCCGCGCCGAGGTGAAGTTCGAGGGCGACACCCTGGTGAA
CCGCATCGAGCTGAAGGGCATCGACTTCAAGGAGGACGGCAACATCCTGGGGCACAAGCTGGAGTACAAC
TACAACAGCCACAACGTCTATATCACCGCCGACAAGCAGAAGAACGGCATCAAGGCCAACTTCAAGATCC
GCCACAACATCGAGGACGGCGGCGTGCAGCTCGCCGACCACTACCAGCAGAACACCCCCATCGGCGACGG
CCCCGTGCTGCTGCCCGACAACCACTACCTGAGCTACCAGTCCAAGCTGAGCAAAGACCCCAACGAGAAG
CGCGATCACATGGTCCTGCTGGAGTTCGTGACCGCCGCCGGGATCACTCTCGGCATGGACGAGCTGTACA
AGTAAGTCGACGGCGCGCCGCGGCCGCGAATTCGATATCATAATCAACCTCTGGATTACAAAATTTGTGA
AAGATTGACTGGTATTCTTAACTATGTTGCTCCTTTTACGCTATGTGGATACGCTGCTTTAATGCCTTTG
TATCATGCTATTGCTTCCCGTATGGCTTTCATTTTCTCCTCCTTGTATAAATCCTGGTTAGTTCTTGCCA
CGGCGGAACTCATCGCCGCCTGCCTTGCCCGCTGCTGGACAGGGGCTCGGCTGTTGGGCACTGACAATTC
CGTGGCTCGAGAGATCTTCGACTGTGCCTTCTAGTTGCCAGCCATCTGTTGTTTGCCCCTCCCCCGTGCC
TTCCTTGACCCTGGAAGGTGCCACTCCCACTGTCCTTTCCTAATAAAATGAGGAAATTGCATCGCATTGT
CTGAGTAGGTGTCATTCTATTCTGGGGGGTGGGGTGGGGCAGGACAGCAAGGGGGAGGATTGGGAAGACA
ATAGCAGGCATGAGATCTCACGTGCGGACCGAGCGGCCGCAGGAACCCCTAGTGATGGAGTTGGCCACTC
CCTCTCTGCGCGCTCGCTCGCTCACTGAGGCCGGGCGACCAAAGGTCGCCCGACGCCCGGGCTTTGCCCG
GGCGGCCTCAGTGAGCGAGCGAGCGCGCAGCTGCCTGCAGGGGCGCCTGATGCGGTATTTTCTCCTTACG
CATCTGTGCGGTATTTCACACCGCATA
[95 nt withheld, positions 2898-2992]
T
[46 nt withheld, positions 2994-3039]
C
[141 nt withheld, positions 3041-3181]
CCTTTGACGTTGGAGTCCACGTTCTTT
[37 nt withheld, positions 3209-3245]
ACTCTATCTCGGGCTATTCTTTTGATTTATAAGGGATTTTGCCGATTTCGGTCTATTGGTTAAAAAATGA
GCTGATTTAACAAAAATTTAACGCGAATTTTAACAAAATATTAACGTTTACAATTTTATGGTGCACTCTC
AGTACAATCTGCTCTGATGCCGCATAGTTAAGCCAGCCCCGACACCCGCCAACACCCGCTGACGCGCCCT
GACGGGCTTGTCTGCTCCCGGCATCCGCTTACAGACAAGCTGTGACCGTCTCCGGGAGCTGCATGTGTCA
GAGGTTTTCACCGTCATCACCGAAACGCGCGAGACGAAAGGGCCTCGTGATACGCCTATTTTTATAGGTT
AATGTCATGATAATAATGGTTTCTTAGACGTCAGGTGGCACTTTTCGGGGAAATGTGCGCGGAACCCCTA
TTTGTTTATTTTTCTAAATACATTCAAATATGTATCCGCTCATGAGACAATAACCCTGATAAATGCTTCA
ATAATATTGAAAAAGGAAGAGTATGAGTATTCAACATTTCCGTGTCGCCCTTATTCCCTTTTTTGCGGCA
TTTTGCCTTCCTGTTTTTGCTCACCCAGAAACGCTGGTGAAAGTAAAAGATGCTGAAGATCAGTTGGGTG
CACGAGTGGGTTACATCGAACTGGATCTCAACAGCGGTAAGATCCTTGAGAGTTTTCGCCCCGAAGAACG
TTTTCCAATGATGAGCACTTTTAAAGTTCTGCTATGTGGCGCGGTATTATCCCGTATTGACGCCGGGCAA
GAGCAACTCGGTCGCCGCATACACTATTCTCAGAATGACTTGGTTGAGTACTCACCAGTCACAGAAAAGC
ATCTTACGGATGGCATGACAGTAAGAGAATTATGCAGTGCTGCCATAACCATGAGTGATAACACTGCGGC
CAACTTACTTCTGACAACGATCGGAGGACCGAAGGAGCTAACCGCTTTTTTGCACAACATGGGGGATCAT
GTAACTCGCCTTGATCGTTGGGAACCGGAGCTGAATGAAGCCATACCAAACGACGAGCGTGACACCACGA
TGCCTGTAGCAATGGCAACAACGTTGCGCAAACTATTAACTGGCGAACTACTTACTCTAGCTTCCCGGCA
ACAATTAATAGACTGGATGGAGGCGGATAAAGTTGCAGGACCACTTCTGCGCTCGGCCCTTCCGGCTGGC
TGGTTTATTGCTGATAAATCTGGAGCCGGTGAGCGTGGGTCTCGCGGTATCATTGCAGCACTGGGGCCAG
ATGGTAAGCCCTCCCGTATCGTAGTTATCTACACGACGGGGAGTCAGGCAACTATGGATGAACGAAATAG
ACAGATCGCTGAGATAGGTGCCTCACTGATTAAGCATTGGTAACTGTCAGACCAAGTTTACTCATATATA
CTTTAGATTGATTTAAAACTTCATTTT
Features (pLannotate 1.2.2; 14 found; start..end, strand, type, name):
    117..705     +  rep_origin     ori: high-copy-number ColE1/pMB1/pBR322/pUC origin of replication
    778..805     +  repeat_region  AAV2 ITR (fragment): inverted terminal repeat of adeno-associated virus serotype 2 inverted
    834..861     +  repeat_region  AAV2 ITR (fragment): inverted terminal repeat of adeno-associated virus serotype 2 inverted
   1456..2172    +  CDS            SYFP2: SYFP2 is a basic (constitutively fluorescent) yellow fluorescent protein published in 2006, derived from Aequorea victoria. It is reported to be a very rapidly-maturing monomer with moderate acid sensitivity.
   2212..2369    +  misc_feature   WPRE (fragment): woodchuck hepatitis virus posttranscriptional regulatory element
   2375..2455    +  misc_feature   WPRE (fragment): woodchuck hepatitis virus posttranscriptional regulatory element
   2472..2583    +  polyA_signal   bGH poly(A) signal: bovine growth hormone polyadenylation signal
   2701..2841    +  repeat_region  AAV2 ITR: inverted terminal repeat of adeno-associated virus serotype 2 inverted
   2846..2897    -  misc_feature   bom (fragment): basis of mobility region from pBR322
   2916..3371    +  rep_origin     f1 ori (sequence partly withheld): f1 bacteriophage origin of replication; arrow indicates direction of (+) strand synthesis
   3372..3421    -  misc_feature   bom (fragment): basis of mobility region from pBR322
   3523..3558    -  CDS            rop (fragment): Rop protein, which maintains plasmids at low copy number; rop
   3653..3757    +  promoter       AmpR promoter: bla
   3758..4618    +  CDS            AmpR: β-lactamase; bla; confers resistance to ampicillin, carbenicillin, and related antibiotics
