[The description below was written by a language model from this plasmid's Addgene catalogue record and pLannotate feature annotations shown in this document.]
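Description:
AiP1504 - pAAV-AiE2187m-minBG-SYFP2-WPRE3-BGHpA is an AAV transfer plasmid built on a pAAV2 backbone, designed for packaging an enhancer-driven fluorescent reporter into recombinant adeno-associated virus for delivery to the brain. In bacteria the 4,672 nt plasmid is maintained by a high-copy ColE1/pUC-type origin and selected through an ampicillin resistance gene (β-lactamase) with its own promoter. An f1 phage origin and small remnants of pBR322 bom and rop sequences are also present in the backbone. The annotation detects one full AAV2 inverted terminal repeat downstream of the cassette and only short ITR fragments upstream. This pattern is common for these highly structured repeats in sequencing-based annotation, and the ITRs together define the segment that is replicated and packaged into virions.

Between the ITRs lies a single expression unit. The AiE2187m enhancer and the minBG minimal promoter, named in the catalogue entry, are not individually annotated in the feature table but presumably occupy the unannotated region between the left ITR fragments and the reporter. A minimal promoter has little activity on its own, so the pattern of expression is determined by the adjacent enhancer. The enhancer is described as designed to drive transgene expression in specific populations of brain cells, but the record does not say which ones. The reporter is SYFP2, a rapidly maturing monomeric yellow fluorescent protein derived from Aequorea victoria. It is followed by WPRE3, a shortened woodchuck hepatitis virus posttranscriptional element (annotated as two WPRE fragments) that boosts transcript expression, and by a bovine growth hormone polyadenylation signal. The construct belongs to a collection of enhancer AAVs for genetic access to cortical cell types and serves to label and evaluate enhancer-targeted cells by fluorescence.
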