Addgene plasmid #230663: AiP1504 - pAAV-AiE2187m-minBG-SYFP2-WPRE3-BGHpA
Purpose: AiE2187m is an enhancer sequence, designed to drive AAV-mediated transgene expression in specific populations of brain cells
Depositing lab: Allen Institute for Brain Science & Bosiljka Tasic. Depositing organization: Allen Institute. Publication: A suite of enhancer AAVs and transgenic mouse lines for genetic access to cortical cell types. Ben-Simon Y, Hooper M, Narayan S, Daigle TL, Dwivedi D, Way SW, Oster A, Stafford DA, Mich JK, Taormina MJ, Martinez RA, Opitz-Araya X, Roth JR, Alexander JR, Allen S, Amster A, Arbuckle J, Ayala A, Baker PM, Bakken TE, Barcelli T, Barta S, Bendrick J, Bertagnolli D, Bielstein C, Bishwakarma P, Bowlus J, Boyer G, Brouner K, Casian B, Casper T, Chakka AB, Chakrabarty R, Chance RK, Chavan S, Clark M, Colbert K, Collman F, Daniel S, Departee M, DiValentin P, Donadio N, Dotson N, Egdorf T, Fliss T, Gabitto M, Garcia J, Gary A, Gasperini M, Gloe J, Goldy J, Gore BB, Graybuck L, Greisman N, Haeseleer F, Halterman C, Haradon Z, Hastings SD, Helback O, Ho W, Hockemeyer D, Huang C, Huff S, Hunker A, Johansen N, Jones D, Juneau Z, Kalmbach B, Kannan M, Khem S, Kussick E, Kutsal R, Larsen R, Lee C, Lee AY, Leibly M, Lenz GH, Li S, Liang E, Lusk N, Madigan Z, Malloy J, Malone J, McCue R, Melchor J, Mollenkopf T, Moosman S, Morin E, Newman D, Ng L, Ngo K, Omstead V, Otto S, Oyama A, Pena N, Pham T, Phillips E, Pom CA, Potekhina L, Ransford S, Ray PL, Rette D, Reynoldson C, Rimorin C, Rocha D, Ruiz A, Sanchez REA, Sawyer L, Sedeno-Cortes A, Sevigny JP, Shapovalova N, Shepard N, Shulga L, Sigler AR, Siverts L, Soliman S, Somasundaram S, Staats B, Stewart K, Szelenyi E, Tieu M, Trader C, Tran A, van Velthoven CTJ, Walker M, Wang Y, Weed N, Wirthlin M, Wood T, Wynalda B, Yao Z, Zhou T, Ariza J, Dee N, Reding M, Ronellenfitch K, Mufti S, Sunkin SM, Smith KA, Esposito L, Waters J, Thyagarajan B, Yao S, Lein ES, Zeng H, Levi BP, Ngai J, Ting JT, Tasic B. Cell. 2025 May 16:S0092-8674(25)00513-6. doi: 10.1016/j.cell.2025.05.002. PubMed 40403729.
Backbone
  Vector backbone: pAAV2
  Vector type: AAV
Growth in bacteria
  Bacterial resistance: Ampicillin, 100 μg/mL
  Growth temperature: 37°C
  Growth strain: NEB Stable
  Copy number: High Copy
Gene/Insert
  Gene/Insert name: SYFP2
  Species: Synthetic
  Promoter: minBG
  Cloning method: Gibson Cloning
Terms and licenses: Academic/Nonprofit Terms; Industry Terms: Not Available to Industry
How to cite: AiP1504 - pAAV-AiE2187m-minBG-SYFP2-WPRE3-BGHpA was a gift from Allen Institute for Brain Science & Bosiljka Tasic (Addgene plasmid # 230663 ; http://n2t.net/addgene:230663 ; RRID:Addgene_230663)
